>Addgene plasmid #232451 | pEN_TT PCSK5(sgRR,T288P)-V5 | addgene full sequence | sequence record 468266 | Addgene NGS Result
CTGACGGATGGCCTTTTTGCGTTTCTACAAACTCTTCCTGTTAGTTAGTTACTTAAGCTCGGGCCCCAAA
TAATGATTTTATTTTGACTGATAGTGACCTGTTCGTTGCAACAAATTGATAAGCAATGCTTTTTTATAAT
GCCAACTTTGTACAAAAAAGCAGGCTTTAAAGGAACCAATTCAGTCGACTGGATCCCGAGTTTACTCCCT
ATCAGTGATAGAGAACGTATGTCGAGTTTACTCCCTATCAGTGATAGAGAACGATGTCGAGTTTACTCCC
TATCAGTGATAGAGAACGTATGTCGAGTTTACTCCCTATCAGTGATAGAGAACGTATGTCGAGTTTACTC
CCTATCAGTGATAGAGAACGTATGTCGAGTTTATCCCTATCAGTGATAGAGAACGTATGTCGAGTTTACT
CCCTATCAGTGATAGAGAACGTATGTCGAGGTAGGCGTGTACGGTGGGAGGCCTATATAAGCAGAGCTCG
TTTAGTGAACCGTCAGATCGCCACTAGTATGGGCTGGGGGAGCCGCTGCTGCTGCCCGGGACGTTTGGAC
CTGCTGTGCGTGCTGGCGCTGCTCGGGGGCTGCCTGCTCCCCGTGTGTCGGACGCGCGTCTACACCAACC
ACTGGGCAGTCAAAATCGCCGGGGGCTTCCCGGAGGCCAACCGTATCGCCAGCAAGTACGGATTCATCAA
CATAGGACAGATAGGGGCCCTGAAGGACTACTACCACTTCTACCATAGCAGGACGATTAAAAGGTCAGTT
ATCTCGAGCAGAGGGACCCACAGTTTCATTTCAATGGAACCAAAGGTGGAATGGATCCAACAGCAAGTGG
TAAAAAAGCGGACAAAGAGGGATTATGACTTCAGTCGTGCCCAGTCTACCTATTTCAATGATCCCAAGTG
GCCCAGCATGTGGTATATGCACTGCAGTGACAATACACATCCCTGCCAGTCTGACATGAATATCGAAGGA
GCCTGGAAGAGAGGCTACACGGGGAAGAACATCGTCGTCACTATCCTGGATGACGGAATTGAGAGAACCC
ATCCAGATCTGATGCAAAACTACGATGCTCTGGCAAGTTGCGACGTGAATGGGAATGACTTGGACCCAAT
GCCTCGTTATGATGCAAGCAACGAGAACAAGCATGGGACTCGCTGTGCTGGAGAAGTGGCAGCCGCTGCA
AACAATTCGCACTGCACAGTCGGAATTGCTTTCAACGCCAAGATCGGAGGAGTGCGAATGCTGGACGGAG
ATGTCACGGACATGGTTGAAGCAAAATCAGTTAGCTTCAACCCCCAGCACGTGCACATTTACAGCGCCAG
CTGGGGCCCGGATGATGATGGCAAGACTGTGGACGGACCAGCCCCCCTCCCCCGGCAAGCCTTTGAAAAC
GGCGTTAGAATGGGGCGGAGAGGCCTCGGCTCTGTGTTTGTTTGGGCATCTGGAAATGGTGGAAGGAGCA
AAGACCACTGCTCCTGTGATGGCTACACCAACAGCATCTACACCATCTCCATCAGCAGCACTGCAGAAAG
CGGAAAGAAACCTTGGTACCTGGAAGAGTGTTCATCCACGCTGGCCACAACCTACAGCAGCGGGGAGTCC
TACGATAAGAAAATCATCACTACAGATCTGAGGCAGCGTTGCACGGACAACCACACTGGGACGTCAGCCT
CAGCCCCCATGGCTGCAGGCATCATTGCGCTGGCCCTGGAAGCCAATCCGTTTCTGACCTGGAGAGACGT
ACAGCATGTTATTGTCAGGACTTCCCGTGCGGGACATTTGAACGCTAATGACTGGAAAACCAATGCTGCT
GGTTTTAAGGTGAGCCATCTTTATGGATTTGGACTGATGGACGCAGAAGCCATGGTGATGGAGGCAGAGA
AGTGGACCACCGTTCCCCGGCAGCACGTGTGTGTGGAGAGCACAGACCGACAAATCAAGACAATCCGCCC
TAACAGTGCAGTGCGCTCCATCTACAAAGCTTCAGGCTGCTCGGATAACCCCAACCGCCATGTCAACTAC
CTGGAGCACGTCGTTGTGCGCATCACCATCACCCACCCCAGGAGAGGAGACCTGGCCATCTACCTGACCT
CGCCCTCTGGAACTAGGTCTCAGCTTTTGGCCAACAGGCTATTTGATCACTCCATGGAAGGATTCAAAAA
CTGGGAGTTCATGACCATTCATTGCTGGGGAGAAAGAGCTGCTGGTGACTGGGTCCTTGAAGTTTATGAT
ACTCCCTCTCAGCTAAGGAACTTTAAGACTCCAGGTAAATTGAAAGAATGGTCTTTGGTCCTCTACGGCA
CCTCCGTGCAGCCATATTCACCAACCAATGAATTTCCGAAAGTGGAACGGTTCCGCTATAGCCGAGTTGA
AGACCCCACAGACGACTATGGCACAGAGGATTATGCAGGTCCCTGCGACCCTGAGTGCAGTGAGGTTGGC
TGTGACGGGCCAGGACCAGACCACTGCAATGACTGTTTGCACTACTACTACAAGCTGAAAAACAATACCA
GGATCTGTGTCTCCAGCTGCCCCCCTGGCCACTACCACGCCGACAAGAAGCGCTGCAGGAAGTGTGCCCC
CAACTGTGAGTCCTGCTTTGGGAGCCATGGTGACCAATGCATGTCCTGCAAATATGGATACTTTCTGAAT
GAAGAAACCAACAGCTGTGTTACTCACTGCCCTGATGGGTCATATCAGGATACCAAGAAAAATCTTTGCC
GGAAATGCAGTGAAAACTGCAAGACATGTACTGAATTCCATAACTGTACAGAATGTAGGGATGGGTTAAG
CCTGCAGGGATCCCGGTGCTCTGTCTCCTGTGAAGATGGACGGTATTTCAACGGCCAGGACTGCCAGCCC
TGCCACCGCTTCTGCGCCACTTGTGCTGGGGCAGGAGCTGATGGGTGCATTAACTGCACAGAGGGCTACT
TCATGGAGGATGGGAGATGCGTGCAGAGCTGTAGTATCAGCTATTACTTTGACCACTCTTCAGAGAATGG
ATACAAATCCTGCAAAAAATGTGATATCAGTTGTTTGACGTGCAATGGCCCAGGATTCAAGAACTGTACA
AGCTGCCCTAGTGGGTATCTCTTAGACTTAGGAATGTGTCAAATGGGAGCCATTTGCAAGGATGCAACGG
AAGAGTCCTGGGCGGAAGGAGGCTTCTGTATGCTTGTGAAAAAGAACAATCTGTGCCAACGGAAGGTTCT
TCAACAACTTTGCTGCAAAACATGTACATTTCAAGGCGGTAAGCCTATCCCTAACCCTCTCCTCGGTCTC
GATTCTACGTAACAATTGGAAGACTAATGCGTTTTCGAGATATCTAGACCCAGCTTTCTTGTACAAAGTT
GGCATTATAAGAAAGCATTGCTTATCAATTTGTTGCAACGAACAGGTCACTATCAGTCAAAATAAAATCA
TTATTTGCCATCCAGCTGCAGCTCTGGCCCGTGTCTCAAAATCTCTGATGTTACATTGCACAAGATAAAA
ATATATCATCATGAACAATAAAACTGTCTGCTTACATAAACAGTAATACAAGGGGTGTTATGAGCCATAT
TCAACGGGAAACGTCGAGGCCGCGATTAAATTCCAACATGGATGCTGATTTATATGGGTATAAATGGGCT
CGCGATAATGTCGGGCAATCAGGTGCGACAATCTATCGCTTGTATGGGAAGCCCGATGCGCCAGAGTTGT
TTCTGAAACATGGCAAAGGTAGCGTTGCCAATGATGTTACAGATGAGATGGTCAGACTAAACTGGCTGAC
GGAATTTATGCCTCTTCCGACCATCAAGCATTTTATCCGTACTCCTGATGATGCATGGTTACTCACCACT
GCGATCCCCGGAAAAACAGCATTCCAGGTATTAGAAGAATATCCTGATTCAGGTGAAAATATTGTTGATG
CGCTGGCAGTGTCCCTGCGCCGGTTGCATTCGATTCCTGTTTGTAATTGTCCTTTTAACAGCGATCGCGT
ATTTCGTCTCGCTCAGGCGCAATCACGAATGAATAACGGTTTGGTTGATGCGAGTGATTTTGATGACGAG
CGTAATGGCTGGCCTGTTGAACAAGTCTGGAAAGAAATGCATAAACTTTTGCCATTCTCACCGGATTCAG
TCGTCACTCATGGTGATTTCTCACTTGATAACCTTATTTTTGACGAGGGGAAATTAGGCCGGGAAGCCGA
TCTCGGCTTGAACGAATTGTTAGGTGGCGGTACTTGGGTCGATATCAAAGTGCATCACTTCTTCCCGTAT
GCCCAACTTTGTATAGAGAGCCACTGCGGGATCGTCACCGTAATCTGCTTGCACGTAGATCACATAAGCA
CCAAGCGCGTTGGCCTCATGCTTGAGGAGATTGATGAGCGCGGTGGCAATGCCCTGCCTCCGGTGCTCGC
CGGAGACTGCGAGATCATAGATATAGATCTCACTACGCGGCTGCTCAAACTTGGGCAGAACGTAAGCCGC
GAGAGCGCCAACAACCGCTTCTTGGTCGAAGGCAGCAAGCGCGATGAATGTCTTACTACGGAGCAAGTTC
CCGAGGTAATCGGAGTCCGGCTGATGTTGGGAGTAGGTGGCTACGTCTCCGAACTCACGACCGAAAAGAT
CAAGAGCAGCCCGCATGGATTTGACTTGGTCAGGGCCGAGCCTACATGTGCGAATGATGCCCATACTTGA
GCCACCTAACTTTGTTTTAGGGCGACTGCCCTGCTGCGTAACATCGTTGCTGCTGCGTAACATCGTTGCT
GCTCCATAACATCAAACATCGACCCACGGCGTAACGCGCTTGCTGCTTGGATGCCCGAGGCATAGACTGT
ACAAAAAAACAGTCATAACAAGCCATGAAAACCGCCACTGCGCCGTTACCACCGCTGCGTTCGGTCAAGG
TTCTGGACCAGTTGCGTGAGCGCATACGCTACTTGCATTACAGTTTACGAACCGAACAGGCTTATGTCAA
CTGGGTTCGTGCCTTCATCCGTTTCCACGGTGTGCGTCACCCGGCAACCTTGGGCAGCAGCGAAGTCGAG
GCATTTCTGTCCTGGCTGGCGAACGAGCGCAAGGTTTCGGTCTCCACGCATCGTCAGGCATTGGCGGCCT
TGCTGTTCTTCTACGGCAAGGTGCTGTGCACGGATCTGCCCTGGCTTCAGGAGATCGGAAGACCTCGGCC
GTCGCGGCGCTTGCCGGTGGTGCTGACCCCGGATGAAGTGGTTCGCATCCTCGGTTTTCTGGAAGGCGAG
CATCGTTTGTTCGCCCAGGACTCTAGCTATAGTTCTAGTGGTTGGCTACTAATAGGTTGTATTGATGTTG
GACGAGTCGGAATCGCAGACCGATACCAGGATCTTGCCATCCTATGGAACTGCCTCGGTGAGTTTTCTCC
TTCATTACAGAAACGGCTTTTTCAAAAATATGGTATTGATAATCCTGATATGAATAAATTGCAGTTTCAT
TTGATGCTCGATGAGTTTTTCTAATCAGAATTGGTTAATTGGTTGTAACACTGGCAGAGCATTACGCTGA
CTTGACGGGACGGCGCAAGCTCATGACCAAAATCCCTTAACGTGAGTTTTCGTTCCACTGAGCGTCAGAC
CCCGTAGAAAAGATCAAAGGATCTTCTTGAGATCCTTTTTTTCTGCGCGTAATCTGCTGCTTGCAAACAA
AAAAACCACCGCTACCAGCGGTGGTTTGTTTGCCGGATCAAGAGCTACCAACTCTTTTTCCGAAGGTAAC
TGGCTTCAGCAGAGCGCAGATACCAAATACTGTTCTTCTAGTGTAGCCGTAGTTAGGCCACCACTTCAAG
AACTCTGTAGCACCGCCTACATACCTCGCTCTGCTAATCCTGTTACCAGTGGCTGCTGCCAGTGGCGATA
AGTCGTGTCTTACCGGGTTGGACTCAAGACGATAGTTACCGGATAAGGCGCAGCGGTCGGGCTGAACGGG
GGGTTCGTGCACACAGCCCAGCTTGGAGCGAACGACCTACACCGAACTGAGATACCTACAGCGTGAGCTA
TGAGAAAGCGCCACGCTTCCCGAAGGGAGAAAGGCGGACAGGTATCCGGTAAGCGGCAGGGTCGGAACAG
GAGAGCGCACGAGGGAGCTTCCAGGGGGAAACGCCTGGTATCTTTATAGTCCTGTCGGGTTTCGCCACCT
CTGACTTGAGCGTCGATTTTTGTGATGCTCGTCAGGGGGGCGGAGCCTATGGAAAAACGCCAGCAACGCG
GCCTTTTTACGGTTCCTGGCCTTTTGCTGGCCTTTTGCTCACATGTTCTTTCCTGCGTTATCCCCTGATT
CTGTGGATAACCGTATTACCGCTAGCATGGATCTCGGGGACGTCTAACTACTAAGCGAGAGTAGGGAACT
GCCAGGCATCAAATAAAACGAAAGGCTCAGTCGGAAGACTGGGCCTTTCGTTTTATCTGTTGTTTGTCGG
TGAACGCTCTCCTGAGTAGGACAAATCCGCCGGGAGCGGATTTGAACGTTGTGAAGCAACGGCCCGGAGG
GTGGCGGGCAGGACGCCCGCCATAAACTGCCAGGCATCAAACTAAGCAGAAGGCCATC
Features (pLannotate 1.2.2; 13 found; start..end, strand, type, name):
     67..166     +  protein_bind   attL1: mutant version of attL; recombination site for the Gateway® LR reaction LR Clonase™
    198..512     +  promoter       tight TRE promoter: Tet-responsive promoter PTight, consisting of seven tet operator sequences followed by the minimal CMV promoter
    564..3257    +  CDS            Pcsk6: PCSK6_RAT - Also known as Pace4. Experimental evidence at protein level: Swiss-Prot protein existence level 1. Serine endoprotease that processes various proproteins by cleavage at paired basic amino acids, recognizing the RXXX[KR]R consensus motif. Likely functions in the constitutive secretory pathway, with unique restricted distribution in both neuroendocrine and non-neuroendocrine tissues. From Rattus norvegicus (Rat).
   3258..3299    +  CDS            V5 tag: epitope tag from simian virus 5
   3338..3437    -  protein_bind   attL2: mutant version of attL; recombination site for the Gateway® LR reaction LR Clonase™
   3560..4186    +  CDS            KanR (fragment): aminoglycoside phosphotransferase; aph(3')-Ia; confers resistance to kanamycin in bacteria or G418 (Geneticin®) in eukaryotes
   4220..4753    -  CDS            GmR: gentamycin acetyltransferase; aacC1; confers resistance to gentamycin
   4942..4970    -  promoter       Pc promoter: intI1 (promoter lies within the coding sequence); class 1 integron promoter
   4948..5295    -  CDS            YPR2_ECOLX (fragment): Protein predicted: Swiss-Prot protein existence level 4. From Escherichia coli.
   5300..5484    +  CDS            KanR (fragment): aminoglycoside phosphotransferase; aph(3')-Ia; confers resistance to kanamycin in bacteria or G418 (Geneticin®) in eukaryotes
   5627..6215    +  rep_origin     ori: high-copy-number ColE1/pMB1/pBR322/pUC origin of replication
   6383..6426    -  terminator     rrnB T1 terminator: Escherichia coli rrnB; transcription terminator T1 from the E. coli rrnB gene
   6558..17      +  terminator     rrnB T2 terminator (across the origin): transcription terminator T2 from the E. coli rrnB gene
