[The description below was written by a language model from this plasmid's Addgene catalogue record and pLannotate feature annotations shown in this document.]
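Description:
pEN_TT PCSK5(sgRR,T288P)-V5 is a Gateway entry vector built on the pEN_TTmiRC2 backbone, designed to hand off a tetracycline-inducible expression cassette to a destination vector by LR recombination. The 6,568 nt plasmid replicates in E. coli from a high-copy ColE1/pUC-type origin and is selected with gentamicin. Resistance comes from the aacC1 gentamicin acetyltransferase gene, driven by a class 1 integron Pc promoter. This marker appears to interrupt an older kanamycin resistance gene, since only two KanR fragments flank it. rrnB T1 and T2 terminators sit upstream of the recombination cassette and insulate it from read-through transcription from the backbone.

Between attL1 and attL2 lies the payload: a tight TRE promoter (seven tet operators fused to a minimal CMV promoter) followed by a human PCSK5 (PC5/PC6) open reading frame fused at its C terminus to a V5 epitope tag. The automated annotation labels this roughly 2.7 kb coding sequence as rat Pcsk6/PACE4. This most likely reflects similarity to a related proprotein convertase rather than the actual identity of the insert, which the catalogue record gives as human PCSK5. The insert carries the T288P substitution plus three nucleotide changes (a75g, t84c, g87c). According to the stated purpose, these make the transcript resistant to the sg09 guide RNA.

Because the promoter lies inside the att sites, both promoter and gene transfer together into the destination vector, where expression would depend on a tet transactivator and inducer. The design suits add-back experiments in which the V5-tagged T288P mutant is inducibly expressed in cells where endogenous PCSK5 is targeted with sg09. The record does not describe the functional consequence of T288P.
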