Addgene plasmid #232451: pEN_TT PCSK5(sgRR,T288P)-V5
Purpose: Gateway entry vector for an inducible sg09 resistant PCSK5_T288P mutant
Depositing lab: Kevin Janes. Depositing organization: University of Virginia. Publication: PCSK5M452I is a recessive hypomorph exclusive to MCF10DCIS.com cells. Marohl T, Atkins KA, Wang L, Janes KA. Mol Cancer Res. 2025 Oct 28. doi: 10.1158/1541-7786.MCR-25-0211. PubMed 41148168.
Backbone
  Vector backbone: pEN_TTmiRC2
  Backbone manufacturer: Iain Fraser, Addgene plasmid #25752
  Vector type: Gateway entry vector
Growth in bacteria
  Bacterial resistance: Gentamicin, 10 μg/mL
  Growth temperature: 37°C
  Growth strain: DH5alpha
  Copy number: High Copy
Gene/Insert
  Gene/Insert name: PCSK5(T288P) (alt names: PC5; PC6)
  Species: H. sapiens (human)
  Mutation: a75g_t84c_g87c; T288P
  Entrez Gene: PCSK5 (a.k.a. PC5, PC6, PC6A, SPC6)
  Tag / fusion protein: V5 (C terminal on insert)
  Cloning method: Unknown
Terms and licenses: Academic/Nonprofit Terms; Industry Terms: Not Available to Industry
How to cite: pEN_TT PCSK5(sgRR,T288P)-V5 was a gift from Kevin Janes (Addgene plasmid # 232451 ; http://n2t.net/addgene:232451 ; RRID:Addgene_232451)
